Addgene plasmid #133520: pAV0764
Purpose: Expression of mCherry targeted to the endoplasmic reticulum with a signal sequence and a retention signal (AHDL)
Depositing lab: Sophie Martin. Depositing organization: Universite de Lausanne (UNIL). Publication: A toolbox of stable integration vectors in the fission yeast Schizosaccharomyces pombe. Vjestica A, Marek M, Nkosi PJ, Merlini L, Liu G, Berard M, Billault-Chaumartin I, Martin SG. J Cell Sci. 2020 Jan 8;133(1). pii: jcs.240754. doi: 10.1242/jcs.240754. PubMed 31801797.
Backbone
  Vector backbone: pLys3BstZ17I(pAV0357)
  Vector type: Yeast Expression
Growth in bacteria
  Bacterial resistance: Ampicillin, 100 μg/mL
  Growth temperature: 37°C
  Growth strain: DH5alpha
  Copy number: High Copy
Gene/Insert
  Gene/Insert name: pLys3(BstZ17I)-p(BiP)-SignalSequenceBiP-mCherry-AHDL-bsdMX
  Species: S. pombe (fission yeast)
  Cloning method: Unknown
Terms and licenses: Academic/Nonprofit Terms; Industry Terms: Not Available to Industry
Depositor comments: Please see the Resource Information section for an annotated Genbank file.
How to cite: pAV0764 was a gift from Sophie Martin (Addgene plasmid # 133520 ; http://n2t.net/addgene:133520 ; RRID:Addgene_133520)
