[The description below was written by a language model from this plasmid's Addgene catalogue record and pLannotate feature annotations shown in this document.]
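Description:
pAV0764 is a stable integration vector for the fission yeast Schizosaccharomyces pombe, built on the pLys3BstZ17I (pAV0357) backbone and used to express an endoplasmic reticulum-targeted mCherry. The 8.3 kb plasmid is propagated in E. coli at high copy through a ColE1/pUC-type origin with ampicillin selection (AmpR under its own bla promoter). It also retains pBluescript-derived remnants: an f1 origin, lacZα and lac regulatory fragments, flanking T7 and T3 promoters, and short bom, rop and lacI fragments. No yeast replication origin is annotated, consistent with a design that relies on chromosomal integration. The backbone carries S. pombe lys3 sequence, annotated as the saccharopine dehydrogenase coding region. The backbone name suggests that linearisation at a BstZ17I site directs integration to the lys3 locus, although the record does not describe this step explicitly.

According to the insert name, the payload is driven by the bip1 (BiP) promoter, which presumably occupies the unannotated region upstream of the reading frame. A short N-terminal fragment of S. pombe bip1 supplies the BiP signal sequence and is followed by the mCherry coding sequence. The catalogue states that the fusion ends in an AHDL ER-retention signal. The signal peptide directs the red fluorescent protein into the ER lumen, and the AHDL motif keeps it there, giving a luminal ER marker. No terminator for this cassette is annotated. Downstream sits a bsdMX cassette, in which the Aspergillus terreus blasticidin S deaminase gene lies between the Ashbya gossypii TEF promoter and terminator, allowing blasticidin selection of yeast transformants. The construct belongs to a toolbox of fission yeast integration vectors and serves to label the ER for live-cell fluorescence imaging.
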