Features (pLannotate 1.2.2; 21 found; start..end, strand, type, name):
    137..186     +  misc_feature   bom (fragment): basis of mobility region from pBR322
    997..2100    +  CDS            lys3: LYS1_SCHPO - Experimental evidence at protein level: Swiss-Prot protein existence level 1. Catalyzes the NAD(+)-dependent cleavage of saccharopine to L- lysine and 2-oxoglutarate, the final step in the alpha-aminoadipate (AAA) pathway for lysin biosynthesis. From Schizosaccharomyces pombe (strain 972 / ATCC 24843) (Fission yeast).
   2477..2525    +  misc_feature   bom (fragment): basis of mobility region from pBR322
   2553..2981    -  rep_origin     f1 ori (sequence partly withheld): f1 bacteriophage origin of replication; arrow indicates direction of (+) strand synthesis
   2985..3140    -  CDS            lacZα (fragment): LacZα fragment of β-galactosidase; lacZ fragment
   3148..3166    +  promoter       T7 promoter: promoter for bacteriophage T7 RNA polymerase
   4170..4247    +  CDS            bip1 (fragment): BIP_SCHPO - Also known as bip. Protein inferred from homology: Swiss-Prot protein existence level 3. Probably plays a role in facilitating the assembly of multimeric protein complexes inside the ER. Is required for secretory polypeptide translocation. May physically associate with SEC63 protein in the endoplasmic reticulum and this interaction may be regulated by ATP hydrolysis. From Schizosaccharomyces pombe (strain 972 / ATCC 24843) (Fission yeast).
   4266..4973    +  CDS            mCherry: mCherry is a basic (constitutively fluorescent) red fluorescent protein published in 2004, derived from Discosoma sp.. It is reported to be a very rapidly-maturing monomer with low acid sensitivity.
   4991..5015    -  misc_feature   MCS (fragment): pBluescript multiple cloning site
   5055..5398    +  promoter       TEF promoter: Ashbya gossypii TEF promoter
   5399..5788    +  CDS            bsd: BSD_ASPTE - Experimental evidence at protein level: Swiss-Prot protein existence level 1. Catalyzes the deamination of the cytosine moiety of the antibiotics blasticidin S, cytomycin and acetylblasticidin S. From Aspergillus terreus.
   5797..5994    +  terminator     TEF terminator: Ashbya gossypii TEF terminator
   6056..6074    -  promoter       T3 promoter: promoter for bacteriophage T3 RNA polymerase
   6119..6135    -  protein_bind   lac operator: The lac repressor binds to the lac operator to inhibit transcription in E. coli. This inhibition can be relieved by adding lactose or isopropyl-β-D-thiogalactopyranoside (IPTG). lac repressor encoded by lacI
   6143..6173    -  promoter       lac promoter: promoter for the E. coli lac operon
   6188..6209    -  protein_bind   CAP binding site: CAP binding activates transcription in the presence of cAMP. E. coli catabolite activator protein
   6222..6314    -  CDS            lacI (fragment): lac repressor; lacI; The lac repressor binds to the lac operator to inhibit transcription in E. coli. This inhibition can be relieved by adding lactose or isopropyl-β-D-thiogalactopyranoside (IPTG).
   6497..7085    -  rep_origin     ori: high-copy-number ColE1/pMB1/pBR322/pUC origin of replication
   7256..8116    -  CDS            AmpR: β-lactamase; bla; confers resistance to ampicillin, carbenicillin, and related antibiotics
   8117..8221    -  promoter       AmpR promoter: bla
   8316..35      +  CDS            rop (fragment) (across the origin): Rop protein, which maintains plasmids at low copy number; rop
>Addgene plasmid #133520 | pAV0764 | addgene full sequence | sequence record 263725 | Addgene NGS Result
TCGCGCGTTTCGGTGATGACGGTGAAAACCTCTGACACATGCAGCTCCCGGAGACGGTCACAGCTTGTCT
GTAAGCGGATGCCGGGAGCAGACAAGCCCGTCAGGGCGCGTCAGCGGGTGTTGGCGGGTGTCGGGGCTGG
CTTAACTATGCGGCATCAGAGCAGATTGTACTGAGAGTGCACCATAACCGGGGCCTTACGAAGTTAAATT
ATAGGCACAGACATCTTTGGCATTGGAAAGATTTAGTAACAATCATAATGTAGCACTTCTTAAAAAATCT
AATTTTAGAACAAAAAGGCTTAAAAAAGAATGGTTCCGCTCTTTTAAAAAATAGTAAAATGTACAATAGC
AAGGTTTTCGTAGGTCGACGGACATAACAAGGGGAAAGAGAAATAAAGCATGTAAACGTCAATAAAACAT
CTTTGATTCTGGATCAATCATATGCCAAATGAAGAAAAATAGCATTTATAACAACATGAAACCATATTTG
AGACCTTTTAACGATGAAAATTTATTAAATAAAAGATAAAAAAGAAAGAAACCGTTCAAGTTCAATGAAA
ATTTCGTCGTGAAGTAGAAACCAAGATAATGGAAAGGCTTCGCAAAGCCACAAATTTTCCAATAGTCATT
ATAACTGAAGATTAAGGACAGTATACTAGTAAAAATCAAGTGAATTGTGCCTAGGATAGGTAGCTAACGT
GACTGCCACTGAACCTGTGTAGCGTATTAGATCCATCAAGATCCCTTCTGCTCATATCATTGCTGATCTG
TAAATTGACCGCATCAAATTTGATCTCATTTATATCGAGATTGATCTATATTATTTTGCCAATTTGCAGT
ATATAAACTTATTTGATTAAGTTTTTGGTCTCCTTCGCCACGTCTTCATTTTGTTAGTTTAAATTTTTTT
GACTAACTTAGAAAGGGAAGTTTTTAAAAACGTTGAAATACTTTTTCGATTTAAAAATATATATTTAATT
AATTTTCTGTTCCAAAATGGTTGCTCCTCATCTTTGGTTACGTGCTGAAACCAAACCTTTAGAAGAGCGC
AGTGCTTTGACTCCTAGAACTGCCAAGATACTCGCCGATGCTGGATTTCAAATTACCATTGAGCGCTCTT
CCCAACGTGCTTTCAAGGACAAAGAATTTGAGCGCCTTGGTTTCCCCATGGTTCCTGAGGGCTCATGGCG
ACATGCACCTAAGGACGCGTACATTATTGGTCTCAAAGAGCTTCCGGAAAATGATAACAGTCCTTTGAAG
CATACTCATATTCAATTTGCTCATTGCTACAAAAACCAGGAAGGTTGGCGTGAAGTCTTGTCCCGATTCC
CCGCTGGCAATGGTCTTCTATATGATTTGGAATTTTTGCAAGATGACAATGGCAGACGTGTTGCCGCTTT
TGGTTACCACGCTGGTTTTGCTGGATCAGCTATCTCATGTTTAGTTTGGGCACATCAATTATTGCATCCT
AACAAACAATTCCCTGCTATCCGTCCGTTCCCCAACGAAAAATCTTTGGTTCGCCATGTTGCTCGTCAAG
TACGTTTAGCTTTGAAAAAGAATAACAACCAGTATCCTCGTATTCTGGTTATTGGGGCTCTTGGTCGTTG
TGGTACTGGAGCGTGCGATTTAGCATCAAAGATTGGTATTCCCTTCGATAACATTCTTCGCTGGGACATT
AATGAAACTAAGAAGGGTGGTCCCTTTACCGAAATTACGGAATCAGACATATTTGTTAACTGCATTTATC
TGAGCATGCCTATTCCCAAATTCTGTACCGTCGAGTCGTTAAATGTACCTAACCGTAAATTGCGTGTTGT
TTGTGATGTTAGCTGTGACACTACCAATCCTAACAATCCTATTCCAATTTATAATGTAAACACTACATTT
GATCATCCTACAGTTGAGGTTAAAGGTGTCACAACTCCTCCTCCTTTAGAGGTCATTTCTATTGATCATC
TTCCTACTTTATTGCCAAGGGAATCTTCCGAAGCATTTAGTGAAGCTCTAATTCCTAGTCTTTTGGCTTT
GAAGGACGTCGACAATGCTCCCGTTTGGGTCAGAGCTAAAAAACTTTATGAAACCATGGTTCAAAAGCTT
TAAAATAAATGTTATTTAATTTCAAAGTTCCGGGTCCTTTATATTGTTTCACCAAATTATTGAATATTAT
TTTCTCAAAAATTAACTTTAGAATACAATTTAGACGGCATTTTCGATGCTCTGGACATTTTTTCCACGTA
CTTGTTAAATTGTAGCGGTGTTGCATAATACTACCTTTTGATTTGTTATTCACGTTACAATATATATTTG
ACTAATTTAAATATGATAATATACACATTTCTCTGCAAACCTCCTTTATACTTTTCGCCGGTCATTGATT
AATAATTAAGAAACAGGATTTCATCCTGCATTTGCCACTTACCTATATGGTAAATATAAATCTTGAAACT
TTCCCCAATATTTATTGCTTGCTAGGGCGGTGTGAAATACCGCACAGATGCGTAAGGAGAAAATACCGCA
TCAGGAAATTGTAAGCGTTAATATTTTGTTAAAATTCGCGTTAAATTTTTGTTAAATCAGCTCATTTTTT
AACCAATAGGCCGAAATCGGCAAAATCCCTTATAAATCAAAAGAATAGACCGAGATAGGGT
[37 nt withheld, positions 2652-2688]
AAAGAACGTGGACTCCAACGTCAAAGG
[49 nt withheld, positions 2716-2764]
T
[91 nt withheld, positions 2766-2856]
G
[124 nt withheld, positions 2858-2981]
CCATTCGCCATTCAGGCTGCGCAACTGTTGGGAAGGGCGATCGGTGCGGGCCTCTTCGCTATTACGCCAG
CTGGCGAAAGGGGGATGTGCTGCAAGGCGATTAAGTTGGGTAACGCCAGGGTTTTCCCAGTCACGACGTT
GTAAAACGACGGCCAGTGAGCGCGCGTAATACGACTCACTATAGGGCGAATTGGGTACCGTGCCAAGGGA
AGGGTAGGTGTCGTTAAGGTCTGAGGTTTGGTGTCAGTGGGAGATCTAAAATATTATGGCAAAATTTTCG
GCGTCGCAACAATAATAGTAAACAGATGTAAGGACTATACCATTTTGAGATGTTAAAATGGTGAGCAATG
ATACAAGTGATGATCTATCATCTTTTGCTGATTGATAAAAAAAGACAAACCCTTTAATTATTTTTAGCTA
CATAATTTTCTCTTAATGGATTAATTTGGAAAGTGAACGCAAAATATTATTTAGTCTAAACATGATCGTA
TTTGAGATGATGCCTTTTGCAAGTATGTTATACTTTATTTAACCATGACTTTTACAATTCAACCAATGCG
ACACTATCGGACAGTTGAAGCCAATTTTAATTATTAGCTATATATTTTAGCGTTTTTCCATTATATTTGT
AGTTAAAACAGCTATTTATAGGCCATTATCAAATATATATATAATTTTTTTTTTTTTTTTTTTTCTCTTT
CATTTGGGAATATAGTGAAATAACTCTATATAACACAATATCAAAATAAAGATTTCCCACCTTCACTGCT
TTTGTTCTTTTCACAATTATTCATTTCAGAATTTACCAATTTCGATTTTCATTGTTTACATTCATTGCTA
TGAAAACGTAAGGTGGTGGCGCAATAGGACTTATCGAAATGTACAGAACTCACTATAGAATTGTTGTGTT
GATGAGCTTCAACTGCATTCTTCTGGAAAGTACTAGTATTAACGACGTGACTGCTCCTCTCGTTACTTAG
CTGATTTCTGGTACGCTATTAAACTCATCCAAAACCAACTATTCTAGTTTGGTAAATCTTAATCAAAAAC
TATTAAAACCCGTTTACTATTTACTTAACAGGTTGTTTTCAATAATTGGGAATTGGCTTGTGCCTACGAT
CTCTTGTAATTGAACTACACATATAAGCATTTATAAGTTGGTAATCTTCAAATTCTTGTTTATTGAAAAT
GAAGAAGTTCCAGCTATTTAGCATTTTAAGCTACTTTGTAGCTTTATTCCTCCTACCTATGGCTTTTGCT
AGTGGATCCGGTGGTCCCGGTGGTATGGTGAGCAAGGGCGAGGAGGATAACATGGCCATCATCAAGGAGT
TCATGCGCTTCAAGGTGCACATGGAGGGCTCCGTGAACGGCCACGAGTTCGAGATCGAGGGCGAGGGCGA
GGGCCGCCCCTACGAGGGCACCCAGACCGCCAAGCTGAAGGTGACCAAGGGTGGCCCCCTGCCCTTCGCC
TGGGACATCCTGTCCCCTCAGTTCATGTACGGCTCCAAGGCCTACGTGAAGCACCCCGCCGACATCCCCG
ACTACTTGAAGCTGTCCTTCCCCGAGGGCTTCAAGTGGGAGCGCGTGATGAACTTCGAGGACGGCGGCGT
GGTGACCGTGACCCAGGACTCCTCCCTGCAGGACGGCGAGTTCATCTACAAGGTGAAGCTGCGCGGCACC
AACTTCCCCTCCGACGGCCCCGTAATGCAGAAGAAGACCATGGGCTGGGAGGCCTCCTCCGAGCGGATGT
ACCCCGAGGACGGCGCCCTGAAGGGCGAGATCAAGCAGAGGCTGAAGCTGAAGGACGGCGGCCACTACGA
CGCTGAGGTCAAGACCACCTACAAGGCCAAGAAGCCCGTGCAGCTGCCCGGCGCCTACAACGTCAACATC
AAGTTGGACATCACCTCCCACAACGAGGACTACACCATCGTGGAACAGTACGAACGCGCCGAGGGCCGCC
ACTCCACCGGCGGCATGGACGAGCTGTACAAGGAGGCCGATGAACTTTAAGCGGCCGCCACCGCGGTGGA
GCTCGTTTAGCTTGCCTCGTCCCCGCCGGGTCACCCGGCCAGCGACATGGAGGCCCAGAATACCCTCCTT
GACAGTCTTGACGTGCGCAGCTCAGGGGCATGATGTGACTGTCGCCCGTACATTTAGCCCATACATCCCC
ATGTATAATCATTTGCATCCATACATTTTGATGGCCGCACGGCGCGAAGCAAAAATTACGGCTCCTCGCT
GCAGACCTGCGAGCAGGGAAACGCTCCCCTCACAGACGCGTTGAATTGTCCCCACGCCGCGCCCCTGTAG
AGAAATATAAAAGGTTAGGATTTGCCACTGAGGTTCTTCTTTCATATACTTCCTTTTAAAATCTTGCTAG
GATACAGTTCTCACATCACATCCGAACATAAACAACCATGCCTTTGTCTCAAGAAGAATCCACCCTCATT
GAAAGAGCAACGGCTACAATCAACAGCATCCCCATCTCTGAAGACTACAGCGTCGCCAGCGCAGCTCTCT
CTAGCGACGGCCGCATCTTCACTGGTGTCAATGTATATCATTTTACTGGGGGACCTTGTGCAGAACTCGT
GGTGCTGGGCACTGCTGCTGCTGCGGCAGCTGGCAACCTGACTTGTATCGTCGCGATCGGAAATGAGAAC
AGGGGCATCTTGAGCCCCTGCGGACGGTGTCGACAGGTGCTTCTCGATCTGCATCCTGGGATCAAAGCCA
TAGTGAAGGACAGTGATGGACAGCCGACGGCAGTTGGGATTCGTGAATTGCTGCCCTCTGGTTATGTGTG
GGAGGGCTAATCAGTACTGACAATAAAAAGATTCTTGTTTTCAAGAACTTGTCATTTGTATAGTTTTTTT
ATATTGTAGTTGTTCTATTTTAATCAAATGTTAGCGTGATTTATATTTTTTTTCGCCTCGACATCATCTG
CCCAGATGCGAAGTTAAGTGCGCAGAAAGTAATATCATGCGTCAATCGTATGTGAATGCTGGTCGCTATA
CTGCTGTCGATTCGATACTAACGCCGCCATCCACCTGCAGGTAATCACGTGCCAGCTTTTGTTCCCTTTA
GTGAGGGTTAATTGCGCGCTTGGCGTAATCATGGTCATAGCTGTTTCCTGTGTGAAATTGTTATCCGCTC
ACAATTCCACACAACATACGAGCCGGAAGCATAAAGTGTAAAGCCTGGGGTGCCTAATGAGTGAGCTAAC
TCACATTAATTGCGTTGCGCTCACTGCCCGCTTTCCAGTCGGGAAACCTGTCGTGCCAGCTGCATTAATG
AATCGGCCAACGCGCGGGGAGAGGCGGTTTGCGTATTGGGCGCTCTTCCGCTTCCTCGCTCACTGACTCG
CTGCGCTCGGTCGTTCGGCTGCGGCGAGCGGTATCAGCTCACTCAAAGGCGGTAATACGGTTATCCACAG
AATCAGGGGATAACGCAGGAAAGAACATGTGAGCAAAAGGCCAGCAAAAGGCCAGGAACCGTAAAAAGGC
CGCGTTGCTGGCGTTTTTCCATAGGCTCCGCCCCCCTGACGAGCATCACAAAAATCGACGCTCAAGTCAG
AGGTGGCGAAACCCGACAGGACTATAAAGATACCAGGCGTTTCCCCCTGGAAGCTCCCTCGTGCGCTCTC
CTGTTCCGACCCTGCCGCTTACCGGATACCTGTCCGCCTTTCTCCCTTCGGGAAGCGTGGCGCTTTCTCA
TAGCTCACGCTGTAGGTATCTCAGTTCGGTGTAGGTCGTTCGCTCCAAGCTGGGCTGTGTGCACGAACCC
CCCGTTCAGCCCGACCGCTGCGCCTTATCCGGTAACTATCGTCTTGAGTCCAACCCGGTAAGACACGACT
TATCGCCACTGGCAGCAGCCACTGGTAACAGGATTAGCAGAGCGAGGTATGTAGGCGGTGCTACAGAGTT
CTTGAAGTGGTGGCCTAACTACGGCTACACTAGAAGAACAGTATTTGGTATCTGCGCTCTGCTGAAGCCA
GTTACCTTCGGAAAAAGAGTTGGTAGCTCTTGATCCGGCAAACAAACCACCGCTGGTAGCGGTGGTTTTT
TTGTTTGCAAGCAGCAGATTACGCGCAGAAAAAAAGGATCTCAAGAAGATCCTTTGATCTTTTCTACGGG
GTCTGACGCTCAGTGGAACGAAAACTCACGTTAAGGGATTTTGGTCATGAGATTATCAAAAAGGATCTTC
ACCTAGATCCTTTTAAATTAAAAATGAAGTTTTAAATCAATCTAAAGTATATATGAGTAAACTTGGTCTG
ACAGTTACCAATGCTTAATCAGTGAGGCACCTATCTCAGCGATCTGTCTATTTCGTTCATCCATAGTTGC
CTGACTCCCCGTCGTGTAGATAACTACGATACGGGAGGGCTTACCATCTGGCCCCAGTGCTGCAATGATA
CCGCGAGACCCACGCTCACCGGCTCCAGATTTATCAGCAATAAACCAGCCAGCCGGAAGGGCCGAGCGCA
GAAGTGGTCCTGCAACTTTATCCGCCTCCATCCAGTCTATTAATTGTTGCCGGGAAGCTAGAGTAAGTAG
TTCGCCAGTTAATAGTTTGCGCAACGTTGTTGCCATTGCTACAGGCATCGTGGTGTCACGCTCGTCGTTT
GGTATGGCTTCATTCAGCTCCGGTTCCCAACGATCAAGGCGAGTTACATGATCCCCCATGTTGTGCAAAA
AAGCGGTTAGCTCCTTCGGTCCTCCGATCGTTGTCAGAAGTAAGTTGGCCGCAGTGTTATCACTCATGGT
TATGGCAGCACTGCATAATTCTCTTACTGTCATGCCATCCGTAAGATGCTTTTCTGTGACTGGTGAGTAC
TCAACCAAGTCATTCTGAGAATAGTGTATGCGGCGACCGAGTTGCTCTTGCCCGGCGTCAATACGGGATA
ATACCGCGCCACATAGCAGAACTTTAAAAGTGCTCATCATTGGAAAACGTTCTTCGGGGCGAAAACTCTC
AAGGATCTTACCGCTGTTGAGATCCAGTTCGATGTAACCCACTCGTGCACCCAACTGATCTTCAGCATCT
TTTACTTTCACCAGCGTTTCTGGGTGAGCAAAAACAGGAAGGCAAAATGCCGCAAAAAAGGGAATAAGGG
CGACACGGAAATGTTGAATACTCATACTCTTCCTTTTTCAATATTATTGAAGCATTTATCAGGGTTATTG
TCTCATGAGCGGATACATATTTGAATGTATTTAGAAAAATAAACAAATAGGGGTTCCGCGCACATTTCCC
CGAAAAGTGCCACCTGACGTCTAAGAAACCATTATTATCATGACATTAACCTATAAAAATAGGCGTATCA
CGAGGCCCTTTCGTC
